Addgene plasmid #23800: pDONR223-STK25
Depositing lab: William Hahn & David Root. Depositing organization: Dana-Farber Cancer Institute. Publication: COT drives resistance to RAF inhibition through MAP kinase pathway reactivation. Johannessen CM, Boehm JS, Kim SY, Thomas SR, Wardwell L, Johnson LA, Emery CM, Stransky N, Cogdill AP, Barretina J, Caponigro G, Hieronymus H, Murray RR, Salehi-Ashtiani K, Hill DE, Vidal M, Zhao JJ, Yang X, Alkan O, Kim S, Harris JL, Wilson CJ, Myer VE, Finan PM, Root DE, Roberts TM, Golub T, Flaherty KT, Dummer R, Weber BL, Sellers WR, Schlegel R, Wargo JA, Hahn WC, Garraway LA. Nature. 2010 Dec 16;468(7326):968-72. doi: 10.1038/nature09627 PubMed 21107320.
Backbone
  Vector backbone: pDONR223
  Backbone manufacturer: Invitrogen
  Backbone size w/o insert (bp): 5005
  Vector type: Gateway Donor vector
Growth in bacteria
  Bacterial resistance: Spectinomycin, 50 μg/mL
  Growth temperature: 37°C
  Growth strain: DH5alpha
  Copy number: High Copy
Gene/Insert
  Gene/Insert name: STK25 (alt name: serine/threonine kinase 25 (STE20 homolog, yeast))
  Species: H. sapiens (human)
  Insert size (bp): 1281
  Entrez Gene: STK25 (a.k.a. SOK1, YSK1)
  Cloning method: Gateway Cloning
  Sequencing primers: 5′ M13pUC-fwd; 3′ M13rev
Terms and licenses: Academic/Nonprofit Terms; Industry Terms: Not Available to Industry
Depositor comments: The ORF has no Stop codon. This design enables easy recombination into a destination vector to add an epitope tag of choice and Stop codon to the ORF. Do NOT use this plasmid directly for transfections. A set of 4 custom lentiviral vectors is available ( pLX301 (http://www.addgene.org/25895/) , pLX302 (http://www.addgene.org/25896/) , pLX303 (http://www.addgene.org/25897/) , pLX304 (http://www.addgene.org/25890/) ) to be used to express these ORFs in mammalian cells. These plasmids are not included in the kit and must be ordered separately.
How to cite: pDONR223-STK25 was a gift from William Hahn & David Root (Addgene plasmid # 23800 ; http://n2t.net/addgene:23800 ; RRID:Addgene_23800)
