[The description below was written by a language model from this plasmid's Addgene catalogue record.]
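Description:
pDONR223-STK25 is a Gateway entry clone built on the Invitrogen pDONR223 donor backbone (about 5 kb without insert) and carrying the human STK25 open reading frame, which encodes serine/threonine kinase 25, a STE20-family kinase also known as SOK1 or YSK1. The insert is about 1.3 kb and was introduced by Gateway recombination. The plasmid is maintained at high copy in standard E. coli cloning strains and selected with spectinomycin. M13 forward and reverse priming sites flank the cloning region and are the recorded sites for sequencing the insert. No feature table is provided, so the origin of replication and the exact recombination sites are not itemised. In a Gateway entry clone of this type, the ORF is normally flanked by attL sites that permit LR recombination into attR-containing destination vectors.

The ORF lacks a stop codon. This "open" design allows in-frame transfer into a destination vector that supplies a C-terminal epitope tag of choice along with the stop codon. The record lists no promoter for expressing the insert, and the depositors state explicitly that the plasmid should not be transfected directly. It serves as a shuttle and archival source of the kinase coding sequence. The depositors point to a companion set of four custom lentiviral destination vectors, the pLX301 to pLX304 series, for expressing such ORFs in mammalian cells. The clone is part of a kit of ORF plasmids, and the associated publication concerns resistance to RAF inhibition through reactivation of the MAP kinase pathway.
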