>Addgene plasmid #23800 | pDONR223-STK25 | depositor partial sequence | sequence record 10848 | Author sequence
ATGGCTCACCTCCGGGGATTTGCCAACCAGCACTCTCGAGTGGACCCTGAGGAGCTCTTCACCAAGCTCG
ACCGCATTGGCAAGGGCTCGTTTGGGGAGGTCTACAAGGGCATCGATAACCACACAAAGGAGGTGGTGGC
CATCAAGATCATCGACCTGGAGGAGGCCGAGGATGAGATCGAGGACATCCAGCAGGAGATCACTGTCCTC
AGTCAGTGCGACAGCCCCTACATCACCCGCTACTTTGGCTCCTACCTAAAGAGCACCAAGCTATGGATCA
TCATGGAGTACCTGGGCGGCGGCTCAGCACTGGACTTGCTTAAACCAGGTCCCCTGGAGGAGACATACAT
TGCCACGATCCTGCGGGAGATTCTGAAGGGCCTGGATTATCTGCACTCCGAACGCAAGATCCACCGAGAC
ATCAAAGCTGCCAACGTGCTACTCTCGGAGCAGGGTGACGTGAAGCTGGCGGACTTTGGGGTAGCAGGGC
AGCTCACAGACACGCAGATTAAGAGGAACACATTCGTGGGCACCCCCTTCTGGATGGCACCTGAGGTCAT
CAAGCAGTCGGCCTACGACTTCAAGGCTGACATCTGGTCCCTGGGGATCACAGCCATCGAGCTGGCCAAG
GGGGAGCCTCCAAACTCTGACCTCCACCCCATGCGCGTCCTGTTCCTGATTCCCAAGAACAGCCCACCCA
CACTGGAGGGCCAGCACAGCAAGCCCTTCAAGGAGTTCGTGGAGGCCTGCCTCAACAAAGACCCCCGATT
CCGGCCCACGGCCAAGGAGCTCCTGAAGCACAAGTTCATCACACGCTACACCAAGAAGACCTCCTTCCTC
ACGGAGCTCATCGACCGCTATAAGCGCTGGAAGTCAGAGGGGCATGGCGAGGAGTCCAGCTCTGAGGACT
CTGACATTGATGGCGAGGCGGAGGACGGGGAGCAGGGCCCCATCTGGACGTTCCCCCCTACCATCCGGCC
GAGTCCACACAGCAAGCTTCACAAGGGGACGGCCCTGCACAGTTCACAGAAGCCTGCGGAGCCCGTCAAG
AGGCAGCCGAGGTCCCAGTGCCTGTCCACGCTGGTCCGGCCCGTCTTCGGAGAGCTCAAAGAGAAGCACA
AGCAGAGCGGCGGGAGCGTGGGTGCGCTGGAGGAGCTGGAGAACGCCTTCAGCCTGGCCGAGGAGTCCTG
CCCCGGCATCTCAGACAAGCTGATGGTGCACCTGGTGGAGCGAGTGCAGAGGTTTTCACACAACAGAAAC
CACCTGACATCCACCCGCTGA
