>Addgene plasmid #23800 | pDONR223-STK25 | addgene partial sequence | sequence record 29561 | 23800 with M13pUC-fwd
GCTCGGGCCCAATAATGATTTTATTTTGACTGATAGTGACCTGTTCGTTGCAACAAATTGATGAGCAATG
CTTTTTTATAATGCCAACTTTGTACAAAAAAGTTGGCATGGCTCACCTCCGGGGATTTGCCAACCAGCAC
TCTCGAGTGGACCCTGAGGAGCTCTTCACCAAGCTCGACCGCATTGGCAAGGGCTCGTTTGGGGAGGTCT
ACAAGGGCATCGATAACCACACAAAGGAGGTGGTGGCCATCAAGATCATCGACCTGGAGGAGGCCGAGGA
TGAGATCGAGGACATCCAGCAGGAGATCACTGTCCTCAGTCAGTGCGACAGCCCCTACATCACCCGCTAC
TTTGGCTCCTACCTAAAGAGCACCAAGCTATGGATCATCATGGAGTACCTGGGCGGCGGCTCAGCACTGG
ACTTGCTTAAACCAGGTCCCCTGGAGGAGACATACATTGCCACGATCCTGCGGGAGATTCTGAAGGGCCT
GGATTATCTGCACTCCGAACGCAAGATCCACCGAGACATCAAAGCTGCCAACGTGCTACTCTCGGAGCAG
GGTGACGTGAAGCTGGCGGACTTTGGGGTAGCAGGGCAGCTCACAGACACGCAGATTAAGAGGAACACAT
TCGTGGGCACCCCCTTCTGGATGGCACCTGAGGTCATCAAGCAGTCGGCCTACGACTTCAAGGCTGACAT
CTGGTCCCTGGGGATCACAGCCATCGAGCTGGCCAAGGGGGAGCCTCCAAACTCTGACCTCCACCCCATG
CGCGTCCTGTTCCTGATTC
